Addgene plasmid #180778: MAC-C SARS-CoV-2 Omicron spike protein
Purpose: Sars-CoV-2 variant protein
Depositing lab: Markku Varjosalo. Publication: SARS-CoV-2-host proteome interactions for antiviral drug discovery. Liu X, Huuskonen S, Laitinen T, Redchuk T, Bogacheva M, Salokas K, Pohner I, Ohman T, Tonduru AK, Hassinen A, Gawriyski L, Keskitalo S, Vartiainen MK, Pietiainen V, Poso A, Varjosalo M. Mol Syst Biol. 2021 Nov;17(11):e10396. doi: 10.15252/msb.202110396. PubMed 34709727.
Backbone
  Vector backbone: MAC-tag-C (#108077)
  Vector type: Mammalian Expression
Growth in bacteria
  Bacterial resistance: Ampicillin, 100 μg/mL
  Growth temperature: 37°C
  Growth strain: DH5alpha
  Copy number: High Copy
Gene/Insert
  Gene/Insert name: MAC-C SARS-CoV-2 Omicron spike protein
  Mutation: C64W , S371L, H69-V70-, S373P, S375F, G339D, N211-, N440K, S477N, G446S, G142-V143-, Y145D, K417N, T95I, Y144-, A67V, T478K, E484A, Q493R, G496S, Q498R, N501Y, Y505H, T547K, D614G, H655Y, N679K, P681H, N764K, D796Y, N856K, Q954H, N969K, L981F
  Tag / fusion protein: MAC-tag (C terminal on backbone)
Terms and licenses: Academic/Nonprofit Terms; Industry Terms
How to cite: MAC-C SARS-CoV-2 Omicron spike protein was a gift from Markku Varjosalo (Addgene plasmid # 180778 ; http://n2t.net/addgene:180778 ; RRID:Addgene_180778)
