[The description below was written by a language model from this plasmid's Addgene catalogue record and pLannotate feature annotations shown in this document.]
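Description:
MAC-C SARS-CoV-2 Omicron spike protein is a mammalian expression plasmid of about 10.1 kb built on the MAC-tag-C backbone. It is propagated in E. coli as a high-copy plasmid through a ColE1/pUC-type origin and selected with ampicillin via the β-lactamase gene. The insert is the SARS-CoV-2 spike glycoprotein coding sequence carrying the Omicron variant set of substitutions and deletions listed in the record, including the receptor-binding-domain changes K417N, E484A, Q493R and N501Y, as well as D614G and P681H. It is flanked by attB1 and attB2 sites, indicating that it was introduced by Gateway recombination.

Expression is driven by the CMV enhancer and promoter. This is followed by short fragments annotated as tet operator-containing promoter elements, which suggests a tetracycline-regulatable CMV/TetO arrangement that would be repressed in cells expressing the Tet repressor. Downstream of attB2, the spike reading frame is positioned to continue into the C-terminal MAC-tag supplied by the backbone. The feature table detects the tag's E. coli BirA-derived biotin ligase portion, and the transcript ends at a bGH polyadenylation signal. A biotin ligase fusion of this kind supports proximity-dependent biotinylation of neighbouring proteins, and the MAC-tag is generally described as also allowing affinity purification, though no affinity epitopes are annotated here.

An FRT site sits immediately upstream of a hygromycin resistance gene with no evident complete promoter of its own, followed by an SV40 poly(A) signal. This layout fits FLP-mediated integration into a genomic FRT landing site to make stable, isogenic hygromycin-selected cell lines. The record gives the purpose only as a SARS-CoV-2 variant protein, and the associated work concerns virus–host proteome interactions.
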