Features (pLannotate 1.2.2; 24 found; start..end, strand, type, name):
    200..788     -  rep_origin     ori: high-copy-number ColE1/pMB1/pBR322/pUC origin of replication
    959..1819    -  CDS            AmpR: β-lactamase; bla; confers resistance to ampicillin, carbenicillin, and related antibiotics
   1820..1924    -  promoter       AmpR promoter: bla
   1983..2035    -  misc_feature   bom (fragment): basis of mobility region from pBR322
   2190..2569    +  enhancer       CMV enhancer: human cytomegalovirus immediate early enhancer
   2570..2773    +  promoter       CMV promoter: human cytomegalovirus (CMV) immediate early promoter
   2775..2794    +  promoter       PLtetO-1 promoter (fragment): modified phage lambda PL promoter with tet operator sites (Lutz and Bujard, 1997)
   2796..2815    +  promoter       PLtetO-1 promoter (fragment): modified phage lambda PL promoter with tet operator sites (Lutz and Bujard, 1997)
   2823..2856    +  promoter       TRE3GV promoter (fragment): 3rd-generation Tet-responsive promoter that can be activated by binding of Tet-On® 3G, optimized for retroviral and lentiviral vectors
   2991..3015    +  protein_bind   attB1: mutant version of attB; recombination site for the Gateway® BP reaction BP Clonase™
   3021..6830    +  CDS            S (sequence partly withheld): SPIKE_SARS2 - Experimental evidence at protein level: Swiss-Prot protein existence level 1. [Spike glycoprotein]: May down-regulate host tetherin (BST2) by lysosomal degradation, thereby counteracting its antiviral activity. From Severe acute respiratory syndrome coronavirus 2 (2019-nCoV) (SARS-CoV-2).
   6832..6856    -  protein_bind   attB2: mutant version of attB; recombination site for the Gateway® BP reaction BP Clonase™
   7044..8003    +  CDS            birA: BIRA_ECOLI - Also known as bioR, dhbB. Experimental evidence at protein level: Swiss-Prot protein existence level 1. Acts both as a biotin--[acetyl-CoA-carboxylase] ligase and a biotin-operon repressor. In the presence of ATP, BirA activates biotin to form the BirA-biotinyl-5'-adenylate (BirA-bio-5'-AMP or holoBirA) complex. HoloBirA can either transfer the biotinyl moiety to the biotin carboxyl carrier protein (BCCP) subunit of acetyl-CoA carboxylase, or bind to the biotin operator site and inhibit transcription of the operon. From Escherichia coli (strain K12).
   8053..8277    +  polyA_signal   bGH poly(A) signal: bovine growth hormone polyadenylation signal
   8281..8302    +  promoter       SV40 promoter (fragment): SV40 enhancer and early promoter
   8323..8556    +  rep_origin     f1 ori (fragment) (sequence partly withheld): f1 bacteriophage origin of replication; arrow indicates direction of (+) strand synthesis
   8561..8608    +  protein_bind   FRT: FLP-mediated recombination occurs in the 8-bp core sequence TCTAGAAA (Turan and Bode, 2011). FLP recombinase from the Saccharomyces cerevisiae 2μ plasmid
   8616..9638    +  CDS            HygR: aminoglycoside phosphotransferase from E. coli; aph(4)-Ia; confers resistance to hygromycin
   9648..9773    +  CDS            ble (fragment): BLE_KLEPN - Experimental evidence at protein level: Swiss-Prot protein existence level 1. Binding protein with a strong affinity to the bleomycin family of antibiotics. Binds to CL990; an antimitotic-antibiotic compound. From Klebsiella pneumoniae.
   9768..9889    +  polyA_signal   SV40 poly(A) signal: SV40 polyadenylation signal
   9962..9978    -  protein_bind   lac operator: The lac repressor binds to the lac operator to inhibit transcription in E. coli. This inhibition can be relieved by adding lactose or isopropyl-β-D-thiogalactopyranoside (IPTG). lac repressor encoded by lacI
   9986..10016   -  promoter       lac promoter: promoter for the E. coli lac operon
  10031..10052   -  protein_bind   CAP binding site: CAP binding activates transcription in the presence of cAMP. E. coli catabolite activator protein
  10065..17      -  CDS            lacI (fragment) (across the origin): lac repressor; lacI; The lac repressor binds to the lac operator to inhibit transcription in E. coli. This inhibition can be relieved by adding lactose or isopropyl-β-D-thiogalactopyranoside (IPTG).
>Addgene plasmid #180778 | MAC-C SARS-CoV-2 Omicron spike protein | addgene full sequence | sequence record 355326 | Addgene NGS Result
GTTTGCGTATTGGGCGCTCTTCCGCTTCCTCGCTCACTGACTCGCTGCGCTCGGTCGTTCGGCTGCGGCG
AGCGGTATCAGCTCACTCAAAGGCGGTAATACGGTTATCCACAGAATCAGGGGATAACGCAGGAAAGAAC
ATGTGAGCAAAAGGCCAGCAAAAGGCCAGGAACCGTAAAAAGGCCGCGTTGCTGGCGTTTTTCCATAGGC
TCCGCCCCCCTGACGAGCATCACAAAAATCGACGCTCAAGTCAGAGGTGGCGAAACCCGACAGGACTATA
AAGATACCAGGCGTTTCCCCCTGGAAGCTCCCTCGTGCGCTCTCCTGTTCCGACCCTGCCGCTTACCGGA
TACCTGTCCGCCTTTCTCCCTTCGGGAAGCGTGGCGCTTTCTCATAGCTCACGCTGTAGGTATCTCAGTT
CGGTGTAGGTCGTTCGCTCCAAGCTGGGCTGTGTGCACGAACCCCCCGTTCAGCCCGACCGCTGCGCCTT
ATCCGGTAACTATCGTCTTGAGTCCAACCCGGTAAGACACGACTTATCGCCACTGGCAGCAGCCACTGGT
AACAGGATTAGCAGAGCGAGGTATGTAGGCGGTGCTACAGAGTTCTTGAAGTGGTGGCCTAACTACGGCT
ACACTAGAAGAACAGTATTTGGTATCTGCGCTCTGCTGAAGCCAGTTACCTTCGGAAAAAGAGTTGGTAG
CTCTTGATCCGGCAAACAAACCACCGCTGGTAGCGGTGGTTTTTTTGTTTGCAAGCAGCAGATTACGCGC
AGAAAAAAAGGATCTCAAGAAGATCCTTTGATCTTTTCTACGGGGTCTGACGCTCAGTGGAACGAAAACT
CACGTTAAGGGATTTTGGTCATGAGATTATCAAAAAGGATCTTCACCTAGATCCTTTTAAATTAAAAATG
AAGTTTTAAATCAATCTAAAGTATATATGAGTAAACTTGGTCTGACAGTTACCAATGCTTAATCAGTGAG
GCACCTATCTCAGCGATCTGTCTATTTCGTTCATCCATAGTTGCCTGACTCCCCGTCGTGTAGATAACTA
CGATACGGGAGGGCTTACCATCTGGCCCCAGTGCTGCAATGATACCGCGAGACCCACGCTCACCGGCTCC
AGATTTATCAGCAATAAACCAGCCAGCCGGAAGGGCCGAGCGCAGAAGTGGTCCTGCAACTTTATCCGCC
TCCATCCAGTCTATTAATTGTTGCCGGGAAGCTAGAGTAAGTAGTTCGCCAGTTAATAGTTTGCGCAACG
TTGTTGCCATTGCTACAGGCATCGTGGTGTCACGCTCGTCGTTTGGTATGGCTTCATTCAGCTCCGGTTC
CCAACGATCAAGGCGAGTTACATGATCCCCCATGTTGTGCAAAAAAGCGGTTAGCTCCTTCGGTCCTCCG
ATCGTTGTCAGAAGTAAGTTGGCCGCAGTGTTATCACTCATGGTTATGGCAGCACTGCATAATTCTCTTA
CTGTCATGCCATCCGTAAGATGCTTTTCTGTGACTGGTGAGTACTCAACCAAGTCATTCTGAGAATAGTG
TATGCGGCGACCGAGTTGCTCTTGCCCGGCGTCAATACGGGATAATACCGCGCCACATAGCAGAACTTTA
AAAGTGCTCATCATTGGAAAACGTTCTTCGGGGCGAAAACTCTCAAGGATCTTACCGCTGTTGAGATCCA
GTTCGATGTAACCCACTCGTGCACCCAACTGATCTTCAGCATCTTTTACTTTCACCAGCGTTTCTGGGTG
AGCAAAAACAGGAAGGCAAAATGCCGCAAAAAAGGGAATAAGGGCGACACGGAAATGTTGAATACTCATA
CTCTTCCTTTTTCAATATTATTGAAGCATTTATCAGGGTTATTGTCTCATGAGCGGATACATATTTGAAT
GTATTTAGAAAAATAAACAAATAGGGGTTCCGCGCACATTTCCCCGAAAAGTGCCACCTGACGTCGACGG
ATCGGGAGATCTCCCGATCCCCTATGGTGCACTCTCAGTACAATCTGCTCTGATGCCGCATAGTTAAGCC
AGTATCTGCTCCCTGCTTGTGTGTTGGAGGTCGCTGAGTAGTGCGCGAGCAAAATTTAAGCTACAACAAG
GCAAGGCTTGACCGACAATTGCATGAAGAATCTGCTTAGGGTTAGGCGTTTTGCGCTGCTTCGCGATGTA
CGGGCCAGATATACGCGTTGACATTGATTATTGACTAGTTATTAATAGTAATCAATTACGGGGTCATTAG
TTCATAGCCCATATATGGAGTTCCGCGTTACATAACTTACGGTAAATGGCCCGCCTGGCTGACCGCCCAA
CGACCCCCGCCCATTGACGTCAATAATGACGTATGTTCCCATAGTAACGCCAATAGGGACTTTCCATTGA
CGTCAATGGGTGGAGTATTTACGGTAAACTGCCCACTTGGCAGTACATCAAGTGTATCATATGCCAAGTA
CGCCCCCTATTGACGTCAATGACGGTAAATGGCCCGCCTGGCATTATGCCCAGTACATGACCTTATGGGA
CTTTCCTACTTGGCAGTACATCTACGTATTAGTCATCGCTATTACCATGGTGATGCGGTTTTGGCAGTAC
ATCAATGGGCGTGGATAGCGGTTTGACTCACGGGGATTTCCAAGTCTCCACCCCATTGACGTCAATGGGA
GTTTGTTTTGGCACCAAAATCAACGGGACTTTCCAAAATGTCGTAACAACTCCGCCCCATTGACGCAAAT
GGGCGGTAGGCGTGTACGGTGGGAGGTCTATATAAGCAGAGCTCTCCCTATCAGTGATAGAGATCTCCCT
ATCAGTGATAGAGATCGTCGACGAGCTCGTTTAGTGAACCGTCAGATCGCCTGGAGACGCCATCCACGCT
GTTTTGACCTCCATAGAAGACACCGGGACCGATCCAGCCTCCGGACTCTAGCGTTTAAACTTAAGCTTGG
TACCGAGCTCGGATCCACTAGTCCAGTGTGGTGGAATTCTGCAGATATCAACAAGTTTGTACAAAAAAGC
AGGCTCCACCATGTTCGTGTTTCTGGTCCTGCTGCCTCTGGTCTCATCACAGTGCGTCAATCTGACAACT
CGGACTCAGCTGCCCCCTGCCTATACTAACAGCTTTACACGGGGCGTCTACTATCCCGACAAGGTGTTCA
GAAGTAGCGTCCTGCATAGCACTCAGGACCTGTTCCTGCCCTTCTTCTCCAACGTGACTTGTTTCCATGT
CATCTCCGGGACCAATGGGACCAAACGGTTTGACAACCCAGTCCTGCCATTCAATGATGGGGTCTATTTT
GCTAGCATCGAAAAGAGTAATATCATTAGAGGGTGGATCTTTGGAACCACACTGGATAGCAAAACCCAGT
CCCTGCTGATCGTCAACAACGCAACTAACGTGGTCATTAAGGTCTGTGAGTTCCAGTTCTGCAATGATCC
TTTCCTGGACCACAAAAACAATAAGAGTTGGATGGAATCTGAGTTCAGAGTCTATTCAAGTGCTAATAAC
TGCACCTTCGAATACGTGTCACAGCCATTCCTGATGGATCTGGAAGGAAAGCAGGGCAACTTCAAGAATC
TGCGGGAGTTTGTCTTCAAGAACATCGATGGATATTTCAAGATCTATAGCAAGCATACCCCTATCATTGT
GCGGGAGCCAGAAGATCTGCCCCAGGGCTTTAGCGCCCTGGAACCTCTGGTCGATCTGCCTATCGGGATT
AACATCACTCGGTTTCAGACTCTGCTGGCCCTGCATCGGAGTTACCTGACACCAGGAGATAGCAGTTCTG
GCTGGACCGCCGGCGCCGCTGCATATTATGTGGGCTATCTGCAGCCACGCACATTCCTGCTGAAATACAA
CGAAAATGGGACTATTACAGACGCTGTCGACTGCGCACTGGACCCTCTGTCAGAAACAAAATGTACTCTG
AAATCTTTCACAGTGGAAAAAGGCATCTATCAGACATCTAACTTCCGCGTGCAGCCAACTGAATCTATCG
TGAGATTTCCTAATATTACT
[585 nt withheld, positions 4011-4595]
AAATCCACTAACCTGGTCAAGAACAAATGCGTGAATTTCAATTTCAATGGGCTGAAGGGCACTGGGGTGC
TGACAGAGTCAAATAAGAAGTTTCTGCCTTTCCAGCAGTTCGGACGCGACATCGCTGACACTACAGATGC
AGTCCGGGACCCTCAGACCCTGGAGATTCTGGATATCACTCCATGTTCCTTCGGAGGCGTCTCTGTGATC
ACACCCGGAACTAATACCAGTAACCAGGTCGCAGTGCTGTACCAGGGCGTGAACTGCACCGAGGTGCCTG
TGGCCATTCACGCAGATCAGCTGACCCCCACATGGCGCGTCTACAGTACTGGCTCCAATGTCTTTCAGAC
TCGGGCAGGCTGTCTGATTGGAGCTGAGTACGTGAACAACTCTTACGAGTGTGACATCCCAATCGGAGCT
GGCATCTGTGCCAGTTACCAGACCCAGACCAAGAGTCATCGGCGGGCCCGAAGTGTGGCTTCTCAGAGCA
TCATCGCCTATACTATGTCTCTGGGCGCTGAGAATAGTGTGGCTTACTCAAATAATAGTATCGCTATTCC
CACAAACTTCACTATCTCTGTGACCACAGAAATTCTGCCAGTGTCAATGACCAAGACAAGTGTGGACTGC
ACCATGTATATTTGCGGCGATAGCACTGAGTGCTCAAACCTGCTGCTGCAGTATGGGTCATTCTGCACCC
AGCTGAAACGCGCACTGACAGGCATTGCTGTCGAGCAGGACAAGAATACCCAGGAAGTCTTTGCACAGGT
GAAACAGATCTATAAAACACCACCTATCAAGTACTTCGGGGGCTTTAACTTCTCTCAGATTCTGCCTGAC
CCAAGCAAACCATCCAAGAGGAGCTTCATCGAGGATCTGCTGTTCAACAAAGTCACTCTGGCTGATGCTG
GATTCATTAAGCAGTACGGAGATTGTCTGGGCGACATTGCAGCAAGAGATCTGATCTGTGCTCAGAAGTT
CAAGGGCCTGACAGTCCTGCCACCACTGCTGACAGATGAAATGATCGCACAGTATACTTCCGCCCTGCTG
GCTGGCACCATCACTAGCGGGTGGACATTCGGAGCCGGAGCTGCCCTGCAGATCCCCTTCGCCATGCAGA
TGGCATACAGGTTCAACGGAATCGGGGTCACTCAGAATGTCCTGTATGAAAATCAGAAGCTGATTGCTAA
CCAGTTTAATTCCGCCATCGGCAAGATTCAGGATTCTCTGAGTTCTACCGCCTCTGCTCTGGGAAAGCTG
CAGGATGTGGTCAATCATAATGCACAGGCACTGAACACCCTGGTGAAACAGCTGTCCTCTAAGTTCGGCG
CTATTTCTTCAGTCCTGAACGATATTTTCTCTCGGCTGGATAAGGTGGAGGCTGAGGTCCAGATTGATAG
ACTGATCACTGGACGGCTGCAGTCACTGCAGACCTACGTCACTCAGCAGCTGATTCGGGCCGCTGAAATC
AGAGCATCTGCAAACCTGGCTGCCACAAAAATGAGTGAGTGCGTGCTGGGGCAGAGCAAGAGAGTCGACT
TCTGCGGGAAAGGATACCATCTGATGAGTTTCCCACAGTCTGCTCCACATGGAGTGGTCTTTCTGCATGT
CACATACGTCCCCGCTCAGGAGAAGAATTTCACAACTGCACCCGCTATTTGCCACGATGGGAAGGCACAC
TTTCCCCGCGAAGGAGTCTTCGTGTCCAATGGAACTCACTGGTTCGTGACTCAGCGAAACTTCTACGAAC
CACAGATTATCACAACTGATAATACATTCGTGTCAGGCAATTGCGACGTGGTCATTGGCATCGTCAACAA
TACAGTGTACGATCCTCTGCAGCCAGAGCTGGATAGTTTCAAAGAGGAACTGGATAAATACTTTAAGAAC
CACACCTCACCTGATGTGGACCTGGGGGACATCTCTGGGATCAATGCCTCTGTCGTGAATATTCAGAAGG
AAATCGACCGGCTGAATGAGGTCGCTAAAAACCTGAATGAGTCTCTGATTGACCTGCAGGAGCTGGGCAA
GTACGAACAGTATATCAAGTGGCCATGGTACATCTGGCTGGGGTTCATCGCAGGACTGATTGCTATCGTG
ATGGTGACAATCATGCTGTGCTGCATGACTAGTTGTTGCTCCTGTCTGAAAGGCTGTTGTTCCTGCGGGT
CTTGTTGTAAATTCGACGAGGATGATTCTGAACCCGTGCTGAAGGGAGTCAAACTGCATTATACCGACCC
AGCTTTCTTGTACAAAGTGGTTGATATCAAGGCCGCCGACATCACCAGCCTGTACAAGAAAGTGGGGTGG
AGCCATCCCCAGTTCGAGAAGGGCGGAGGATCTGGCGGCGGAAGCGGCGGAGGAAGCTGGTCCCACCCTC
AGTTTGAGAAAGGCACCGAGCTGGGCAGCACCATGGCCAGCTACCCCTACGACGTGCCCGACTACGCCAA
GGACAACACCGTGCCCCTGAAGCTGATCGCCCTGCTGGCCAACGGCGAGTTCCACTCTGGCGAGCAGCTG
GGCGAGACACTGGGCATGAGCAGAGCCGCCATCAACAAGCACATCCAGACCCTGCGGGACTGGGGCGTGG
ACGTGTTCACAGTGCCCGGCAAGGGCTACAGCCTGCCCGAGCCCATCCAGCTGCTGAACGCCAAGCAGAT
CCTGGGCCAGCTGGATGGCGGATCTGTGGCCGTGCTGCCCGTGATCGACAGCACCAACCAGTATCTGCTC
GACCGGATCGGCGAGCTGAAGTCCGGCGACGCCTGTATCGCCGAGTACCAGCAGGCCGGCAGAGGCGGCA
GGGGCAGAAAGTGGTTCAGCCCCTTCGGCGCCAACCTGTACCTGAGCATGTTCTGGAGACTGGAACAGGG
CCCAGCCGCCGCTATTGGCCTGAGCCTGGTCATCGGCATCGTGATGGCCGAGGTGCTGCGGAAGCTGGGC
GCCGACAAAGTGCGCGTGAAGTGGCCCAACGACCTGTATCTGCAGGACCGGAAGCTGGCCGGCATCCTGG
TGGAACTGACCGGCAAAACAGGCGACGCCGCCCAGATCGTGATCGGCGCTGGCATCAACATGGCCATGCG
GCGGGTGGAAGAGAGCGTGGTCAACCAGGGCTGGATCACCCTGCAGGAAGCCGGCATCAACCTGGACCGG
AACACCCTGGCCGCCATGCTGATCAGAGAGCTGAGAGCCGCCCTGGAACTGTTCGAGCAGGAAGGCCTGG
CCCCCTACCTGAGCAGATGGGAGAAGCTGGACAACTTCATCAACCGGCCCGTGAAACTGATCATCGGCGA
CAAAGAGATCTTCGGCATCAGCCGGGGCATCGACAAGCAGGGGGCCCTGCTCCTGGAACAGGACGGCATC
ATCAAGCCCTGGATGGGCGGCGAGATCAGCCTGCGGAGCGCCGAGAAGTGATGACTCGAGTCTAGAGGGC
CCGTTTAAACCCGCTGATCAGCCTCGACTGTGCCTTCTAGTTGCCAGCCATCTGTTGTTTGCCCCTCCCC
CGTGCCTTCCTTGACCCTGGAAGGTGCCACTCCCACTGTCCTTTCCTAATAAAATGAGGAAATTGCATCG
CATTGTCTGAGTAGGTGTCATTCTATTCTGGGGGGTGGGGTGGGGCAGGACAGCAAGGGGGAGGATTGGG
AAGACAATAGCAGGCATGCTGGGGATGCGGTGGGCTCTATGGCTTCTGAGGCGGAAAGAACCAGCTGGGG
CTCTAGGGGGTATCCCC
[124 nt withheld, positions 8323-8446]
C
[91 nt withheld, positions 8448-8538]
AGGGTGATGGTTCACGTACCTAGAAGTTCCTATTCCGAAGTTCCTATTCTCTAGAAAGTATAGGAACTTC
CTTGGCCAAAAAGCCTGAACTCACCGCGACGTCTGTCGAGAAGTTTCTGATCGAAAAGTTCGACAGCGTC
TCCGACCTGATGCAGCTCTCGGAGGGCGAAGAATCTCGTGCTTTCAGCTTCGATGTAGGAGGGCGTGGAT
ATGTCCTGCGGGTAAATAGCTGCGCCGATGGTTTCTACAAAGATCGTTATGTTTATCGGCACTTTGCATC
GGCCGCGCTCCCGATTCCGGAAGTGCTTGACATTGGGGAATTCAGCGAGAGCCTGACCTATTGCATCTCC
CGCCGTGCACAGGGTGTCACGTTGCAAGACCTGCCTGAAACCGAACTGCCCGCTGTTCTGCAGCCGGTCG
CGGAGGCCATGGATGCGATCGCTGCGGCCGATCTTAGCCAGACGAGCGGGTTCGGCCCATTCGGACCGCA
AGGAATCGGTCAATACACTACATGGCGTGATTTCATATGCGCGATTGCTGATCCCCATGTGTATCACTGG
CAAACTGTGATGGACGACACCGTCAGTGCGTCCGTCGCGCAGGCTCTCGATGAGCTGATGCTTTGGGCCG
AGGACTGCCCCGAAGTCCGGCACCTCGTGCACGCGGATTTCGGCTCCAACAATGTCCTGACGGACAATGG
CCGCATAACAGCGGTCATTGACTGGAGCGAGGCGATGTTCGGGGATTCCCAATACGAGGTCGCCAACATC
TTCTTCTGGAGGCCGTGGTTGGCTTGTATGGAGCAGCAGACGCGCTACTTCGAGCGGAGGCATCCGGAGC
TTGCAGGATCGCCGCGGCTCCGGGCGTATATGCTCCGCATTGGTCTTGACCAACTCTATCAGAGCTTGGT
TGACGGCAATTTCGATGATGCAGCTTGGGCGCAGGGTCGATGCGACGCAATCGTCCGATCCGGAGCCGGG
ACTGTCGGGCGTACACAAATCGCCCGCAGAAGCGCGGCCGTCTGGACCGATGGCTGTGTAGAAGTACTCG
CCGATAGTGGAAACCGACGCCCCAGCACTCGTCCGAGGGCAAAGGAATAGCACGTACTACGAGATTTCGA
TTCCACCGCCGCCTTCTATGAAAGGTTGGGCTTCGGAATCGTTTTCCGGGACGCCGGCTGGATGATCCTC
CAGCGCGGGGATCTCATGCTGGAGTTCTTCGCCCACCCCAACTTGTTTATTGCAGCTTATAATGGTTACA
AATAAAGCAATAGCATCACAAATTTCACAAATAAAGCATTTTTTTCACTGCATTCTAGTTGTGGTTTGTC
CAAACTCATCAATGTATCTTATCATGTCTGTATACCGTCGACCTCTAGCTAGAGCTTGGCGTAATCATGG
TCATAGCTGTTTCCTGTGTGAAATTGTTATCCGCTCACAATTCCACACAACATACGAGCCGGAAGCATAA
AGTGTAAAGCCTGGGGTGCCTAATGAGTGAGCTAACTCACATTAATTGCGTTGCGCTCACTGCCCGCTTT
CCAGTCGGGAAACCTGTCGTGCCAGCTGCATTAATGAATCGGCCAACGCGCGGGGAGAGGCG
